>Addgene plasmid #68341 | pDestattB/CY (pCM327) | depositor full sequence | sequence record 122204 | pDestattB/CY (pCM327) sequence 6635 bps
CTAAATTGTAAGCGTTAATATTTTGTTAAAATTCGCGTTAAATTTTTGTTAAATCAGCTCATTTTTTAAC
CAATAGGCCGAAATCGGCAAAATCCCTTATAAATCAAAAGAATAGACCGAGATAGGGT
[37 nt withheld, positions 129-165]
AAAGAACGTGGACTCCAACGTCAAAGG
[49 nt withheld, positions 193-241]
T
[91 nt withheld, positions 243-333]
G
[124 nt withheld, positions 335-458]
CCCATTCGCCATTCAGGCTGCGCAACTGTTGGGAAGGGCGATCGGTGCGGGCCTCTTCGCTATTACGCCA
GCTGGCGAAAGGGGGATGTGCTGCAAGGCGATTAAGTTGGGTAACGCCAGGGTTTTCCCAGTCACGACGT
TGTAAAACGACGGCCAGTGAATTGTAATACGACTCACTATAGGGCGAATTGGGTACGTACCGGGCCCCTA
GTATGTATGTAAGTTAATAAAACCCATTTTTGCGGAAAGTAGATAAAAAAAACATTTTTTTTTTTTACTG
CACTGGATCTAGCGGATCCGGGAATTGGGAATTCGTTAACAGATCTGCGGCCGCGGCTCGAGTACCCACC
GCGGTGGCGGCGATCTCTCCCCAGCATGCCTGCTATTGTCTTCCCAATCCTCCCCCTTGCTGTCCTGCCC
CACCCCACCCCCCAGAATAGAATGACACCTACTCAGACAATGCGATGCAATTTCCTCATTTTATTAGGAA
AGGACAGTGGGAGTGGCACCTTCCAGGGTCAAGGAAGGCACGGGGGAGGGGCAAACAACAGATGGCTGGC
AACTAGAAGGCACAGTCGAGGCTGATCAGCGGGCCGCTTTACTTGTACAGCTCGTCCATGCCGAGAGTGA
TCCCGGCGGCGGTCACGAACTCCAGCAGGACCATGTGATCGCGCTTCTCGTTGGGGTCTTTGCTCAGGGC
GGACTGGTAGCTCAGGTAGTGGTTGTCGGGCAGCAGCACGGGGCCGTCGCCGATGGGGGTGTTCTGCTGG
TAGTGGTCGGCGAGCTGCACGCCGCCGTCCTCGATGTTGTGGCGGATCTTGAAGTTGGCCTTGATGCCGT
TCTTCTGCTTGTCGGCGGTGATATAGACGTTGTGGCTGTTGTAGTTGTACTCCAGCTTGTGCCCCAGGAT
GTTGCCGTCCTCCTTGAAGTCGATGCCCTTCAGCTCGATGCGGTTCACCAGGGTGTCGCCCTCGAACTTC
ACCTCGGCGCGGGTCTTGTAGTTGCCGTCGTCCTTGAAGAAGATGGTGCGCTCCTGGACGTAGCCTTCGG
GCATGGCGGACTTGAAGAAGTCGTGCTGCTTCATGTGGTCGGGGTAGCGGGCGAAGCACTGCAGGCCGTA
GCCCAGGGTGGTCACGAGGGTGGGCCAGGGCACGGGCAGCTTGCCGGTGGTGCAGATCAGCTTCAGGGTC
AGCTTGCCGTAGGTGGCATCGCCCTCGCCCTCGCCGGACACGCTGAACTTGTGGCCGTTTACGTCGCCGT
CCAGCTCGACCAGGATGGGCACCACCCCGGTGAACAGCTCCTCGCCCTTGCTCACCATGTTGTCAGACCT
GGTAACTCCTTACTGTAACTTATTGCACCTGATGAACAAAAGATGTGAACTGAACGCAAGTAGGAGGCTA
ATAGAGGCTAGTACAGTACAAAGATCCCCAAATGATGTGTGCCGGCCTTAGTGGAGGCAGACCCCTGGTT
ATATACCTGTGCTGCAGAAAGAGGGGCTTACAAATGGATCTCTCTGGAATGGCATTATCTCATGGTGGGA
ACAGTGTTGTCAGCAGAATCAGCGGGGTGGACTCTGACCTGAGAATGACAGTCTAGCACTGAATGGCTCA
GACAATACTCTTGTGGCCAACTATCACCGGAAAATAAGTGCCTGCCAAAACAAACCAGACCAGATGAAGC
TACATGGCTGTAGAACGTCAGTATTTAATGTGTTGTGGCCACTTGGTTCACCAGATTTAAGAGCTAATTT
TTTTAAATATCACAGATAATCAATCGCTTTTTTTTTTTCTTGACTGAAAAGCTTAGACTGGAAAATTCTT
TGAAAAAGTTTGCACTACAGAAAATAAATACATAACATCCTGCACTGAATGCACACTATTAATGGTACTC
GAGCAGGAAACAGCTATGACCATGATTACGCCAAGCTATCAACTTTGTATAGAAAAGTTGAACGAGAAAC
GTAAAATGATATAAATATCAATATATTAAATTAGATTTTGCATAAAAAACAGACTACATAATACTGTAAA
ACACAACATATCCAGTCACTATGGTCGACCTGCAGACTGGCTGTGTATAAGGGAGCCTGACATTTATATT
CCCCAGAACATCAGGTTAATGGCGTTTTTGATGTCATTTTCGCGGTGGCTGAGATCAGCCACTTCTTCCC
CGATAACGGAGACCGGCACACTGGCCATATCGGTGGTCATCATGCGCCAGCTTTCATCCCCGATATGCAC
CACCGGGTAAAGTTCACGGGGGACTTTATCTGACAGCAGACGTGCACTGGCCAGGGGGATCACCATCCGT
CGCCCGGGCGTGTCAATAATATCACTCTGTACATCCACAAACAGACGATAACGGCTCTCTCTTTTATAGG
TGTAAACCTTAAACTGCATTTCACCAGCCCCTGTTCTCGTCGGCAAAGGAGCCGTTCATTTCAATAAACC
GGGCGACCTCAGCCATCCCTTCCTGATTTTCCGCTTTCCAGCGTTCGGCACGCAGACGACGGGCTTCATT
CTGCATGGTTGTGCTTACCGAACCGGAGATATTGACATCATATATGCCTTGAGCAACTGATAGCTGTCGC
TGTCAACTGTCACTGTAATACGCTGCTTCATAGCATACCTCTTTTTGACATACTTCGGGTATACATATCA
GTATATATTCTTATACCGCAAAAATCAGCGCGCAAATACGCATACTGTTATCTGGCTTTTAGTAAGCCGG
ATCCTCTAGATTACGCCCCGCCCTGCCACTCATCGCAGTACTGTTGTAATTCATTAAGCATTCTGCCGAC
ATGGAAGCCATCACAAACGGCATGATGAACCTGAATCGCCAGCGGCATCAGCACCTTGTCGCCTTGCGTA
TAATATTTGCCCATGGTGAAAACGGGGGCGAAGAAGTTGTCCATATTGGCCACGTTTAAATCAAAACTGG
TGAAACTCACCCAGGGATTGGCTGAGACGAAAAACATATTCTCAATAAACCCTTTAGGGAAATAGGCCAG
GTTTTCACCGTAACACGCCACATCTTGCGAATATATGTGTAGAAACTGCCGGAAATCGTCGTGGTATTCA
CTCCAGAGCGATGAAAACGTTTCAGTTTGCTCATGGAAAACGGTGTAACAAGGGTGAACACTATCCCATA
TCACCAGCTCACCGTCTTTCATTGCCATACGGAATTCCGGATGAGCATTCATCAGGCGGGCAAGAATGTG
AATAAAGGCCGGATAAAACTTGTGCTTATTTTTCTTTACGGTCTTTAAAAAGGCCGTAATATCCAGCTGA
ACGGTCTGGTTATAGGTACATTGAGCAACTGACTGAAATGCCTCAAAATGTTCTTTACGATGCCATTGGG
ATATATCAACGGTGGTATATCCAGTGATTTTTTTCTCCATTTTAGCTTCCTTAGCTCCTGAAAATCTCGA
CGGATCCTAACTCAAAATCCACACATTATACGAGCCGGAAGCATAAAGTGTAAAGCCTGGGGTGCCTAAT
GCGGCCGCCATAGTGACTGGATATGTTGTGTTTTACAGTATTATGTAGTCTGTTTTTTATGCAAAATCTA
ATTTAATATATTGATATTTATATCATTTTACGTTTCTCGTTCAACTTTATTATACATAGTTGATAATTCA
CTGGCCGTCGTTTTACGGTACCTCTAGAGATCCACTAGTGTCGACGATGTAGGTCACGGTCTCGAAGCCG
CGGTGCGGGTGCCAGGGCGTGCCCTTGGGCTCCCCGGGCGCGTACTCCACCTCACCCATCTGGTCCATCA
TGATGAACGGGTCGAGGTGGCGGTAGTTGATCCCGGCGAACGCGCGGCGCACCGGGAAGCCCTCGCCCTC
GAAACCGCTGGGCGCGGTGGTCACGGTGAGCACGGGACGTGCGACGGCGTCGGCGGGTGCGGATACGCGG
GGCAGCGTCAGCGGGTTCTCGACGGTCACGGCGGGCATGTCGACACTAGTTCTAGCCAGCTTTTGTTCCC
TTTAGTGAGGGTTAATTTCGAGCTTGGCGTAATCATGGTCATAGCTGTTTCCTGTGTGAAATTGTTATCC
GCTCACAATTCCACACAACATACGAGCCGGAAGCATAAAGTGTAAAGCCTGGGGTGCCTAATGAGTGAGC
TAACTCACATTAATTGCGTTGCGCTCACTGCCCGCTTTCCAGTCGGGAAACCTGTCGTGCCAGCTGCATT
AATGAATCGGCCAACGCGCGGGGAGAGGCGGTTTGCGTATTGGGCGCTCTTCCGCTTCCTCGCTCACTGA
CTCGCTGCGCTCGGTCGTTCGGCTGCGGCGAGCGGTATCAGCTCACTCAAAGGCGGTAATACGGTTATCC
ACAGAATCAGGGGATAACGCAGGAAAGAACATGTGAGCAAAAGGCCAGCAAAAGGCCAGGAACCGTAAAA
AGGCCGCGTTGCTGGCGTTTTTCCATAGGCTCCGCCCCCCTGACGAGCATCACAAAAATCGACGCTCAAG
TCAGAGGTGGCGAAACCCGACAGGACTATAAAGATACCAGGCGTTTCCCCCTGGAAGCTCCCTCGTGCGC
TCTCCTGTTCCGACCCTGCCGCTTACCGGATACCTGTCCGCCTTTCTCCCTTCGGGAAGCGTGGCGCTTT
CTCATAGCTCACGCTGTAGGTATCTCAGTTCGGTGTAGGTCGTTCGCTCCAAGCTGGGCTGTGTGCACGA
ACCCCCCGTTCAGCCCGACCGCTGCGCCTTATCCGGTAACTATCGTCTTGAGTCCAACCCGGTAAGACAC
GACTTATCGCCACTGGCAGCAGCCACTGGTAACAGGATTAGCAGAGCGAGGTATGTAGGCGGTGCTACAG
AGTTCTTGAAGTGGTGGCCTAACTACGGCTACACTAGAAGAACAGTATTTGGTATCTGCGCTCTGCTGAA
GCCAGTTACCTTCGGAAAAAGAGTTGGTAGCTCTTGATCCGGCAAACAAACCACCGCTGGTAGCGGTGGT
TTTTTTGTTTGCAAGCAGCAGATTACGCGCAGAAAAAAAGGATCTCAAGAAGATCCTTTGATCTTTTCTA
CGGGGTCTGACGCTCAGTGGAACGAAAACTCACGTTAAGGGATTTTGGTCATGAGATTATCAAAAAGGAT
CTTCACCTAGATCCTTTTAAATTAAAAATGAAGTTTTAAATCAATCTAAAGTATATATGAGTAAACTTGG
TCTGACAGTTACCAATGCTTAATCAGTGAGGCACCTATCTCAGCGATCTGTCTATTTCGTTCATCCATAG
TTGCCTGACTCCCCGTCGTGTAGATAACTACGATACGGGAGGGCTTACCATCTGGCCCCAGTGCTGCAAT
GATACCGCGAGACCCACGCTCACCGGCTCCAGATTTATCAGCAATAAACCAGCCAGCCGGAAGGGCCGAG
CGCAGAAGTGGTCCTGCAACTTTATCCGCCTCCATCCAGTCTATTAATTGTTGCCGGGAAGCTAGAGTAA
GTAGTTCGCCAGTTAATAGTTTGCGCAACGTTGTTGCCATTGCTACAGGCATCGTGGTGTCACGCTCGTC
GTTTGGTATGGCTTCATTCAGCTCCGGTTCCCAACGATCAAGGCGAGTTACATGATCCCCCATGTTGTGC
AAAAAAGCGGTTAGCTCCTTCGGTCCTCCGATCGTTGTCAGAAGTAAGTTGGCCGCAGTGTTATCACTCA
TGGTTATGGCAGCACTGCATAATTCTCTTACTGTCATGCCATCCGTAAGATGCTTTTCTGTGACTGGTGA
GTACTCAACCAAGTCATTCTGAGAATAGTGTATGCGGCGACCGAGTTGCTCTTGCCCGGCGTCAATACGG
GATAATACCGCGCCACATAGCAGAACTTTAAAAGTGCTCATCATTGGAAAACGTTCTTCGGGGCGAAAAC
TCTCAAGGATCTTACCGCTGTTGAGATCCAGTTCGATGTAACCCACTCGTGCACCCAACTGATCTTCAGC
ATCTTTTACTTTCACCAGCGTTTCTGGGTGAGCAAAAACAGGAAGGCAAAATGCCGCAAAAAAGGGAATA
AGGGCGACACGGAAATGTTGAATACTCATACTCTTCCTTTTTCAATATTATTGAAGCATTTATCAGGGTT
ATTGTCTCATGAGCGGATACATATTTGAATGTATTTAGAAAAATAAACAAATAGGGGTTCCGCGCACATT
TCCCCGAAAAGTGCCAC
Features (pLannotate 1.2.2; 23 found; start..end, strand, type, name):
     30..458     -  rep_origin     f1 ori (sequence partly withheld): f1 bacteriophage origin of replication; arrow indicates direction of (+) strand synthesis
    463..620     -  CDS            lacZα (fragment): LacZα fragment of β-galactosidase; lacZ fragment
    623..641     +  promoter       T7 promoter: promoter for bacteriophage T7 RNA polymerase
    826..1033    -  polyA_signal   bGH poly(A) signal: bovine growth hormone polyadenylation signal
   1057..1776    -  CDS            Venus: yellow fluorescent protein (YFP) with fast and efficient maturation (Nagai et al., 2002) mammalian codon-optimized
   2388..2408    +  protein_bind   attB4: mutant version of attB; core recombination site for the Gateway® BP reaction BP Clonase™
   2392..2511    +  protein_bind   attR1: mutant version of attR; recombination site for the Gateway® LR reaction LR Clonase™
   2552..2857    -  CDS            ccdB: CcdB, a bacterial toxin that poisons DNA gyrase; ccdB; Plasmids containing the ccdB gene cannot be propagated in standard E. coli strains.
   2862..3020    -  CDS            ccdA (fragment): CCDA_ECO57 - Also known as H, letA. Experimental evidence at protein level: Swiss-Prot protein existence level 1. Antitoxin component of a type II toxin-antitoxin (TA) system which inhibits the post-segregational killing (PSK) of plasmid-free cells, also referred to as a plasmid addiction system. Binds to and blocks the activity of CcdB; will also remove bound CcdB protein from the CcdB-GyrA complex by forming a CcdA-CcdB complex, a process termed rejuvenation. Functions as a transcriptional corepressor for the ccdAB operon, repression also requires CcdB (By similarity). From Escherichia coli
   3199..3858    -  CDS            CmR: chloramphenicol acetyltransferase; cat; confers resistance to chloramphenicol
   3859..3888    -  promoter       cat promoter (fragment): promoter of the E. coli cat gene encoding chloramphenicol acetyltransferase
   3912..3942    -  promoter       lac UV5 promoter: E. coli lac promoter with an "up" mutation
   3967..4090    -  protein_bind   attR3: mutant version of attR; recombination site for the Gateway® LR reaction LR Clonase™
   4094..4114    +  CDS            lacZα (fragment): LacZα fragment of β-galactosidase; lacZ fragment
   4159..4228    +  protein_bind   attB: attB site for the φC31 integrase (Groth et al., 2000) phage φC31 integrase
   4447..4465    -  promoter       T3 promoter: promoter for bacteriophage T3 RNA polymerase
   4510..4526    -  protein_bind   lac operator: The lac repressor binds to the lac operator to inhibit transcription in E. coli. This inhibition can be relieved by adding lactose or isopropyl-β-D-thiogalactopyranoside (IPTG). lac repressor encoded by lacI
   4534..4564    -  promoter       lac promoter: promoter for the E. coli lac operon
   4579..4600    -  protein_bind   CAP binding site: CAP binding activates transcription in the presence of cAMP. E. coli catabolite activator protein
   4613..4705    -  CDS            lacI (fragment): lac repressor; lacI; The lac repressor binds to the lac operator to inhibit transcription in E. coli. This inhibition can be relieved by adding lactose or isopropyl-β-D-thiogalactopyranoside (IPTG).
   4888..5476    -  rep_origin     ori: high-copy-number ColE1/pMB1/pBR322/pUC origin of replication
   5647..6507    -  CDS            AmpR: β-lactamase; bla; confers resistance to ampicillin, carbenicillin, and related antibiotics
   6508..6612    -  promoter       AmpR promoter: bla
