[The description below was written by a language model from this plasmid's Addgene catalogue record and pLannotate feature annotations shown in this document.]
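Description:
pDestattB/CY (pCM327) is an empty Multisite Gateway destination vector for building transgenes intended for phiC31 integrase-mediated, site-directed transgenesis in zebrafish. It derives from pDestattB, into which an alpha-crystallin:Venus (YFP) cassette was blunt-cloned at a former XhoI site. The 6,635-nt plasmid has a pBluescript-like bacterial backbone with a high-copy ColE1/pUC origin, an f1 origin, AmpR under its own promoter, lacZα and lac regulatory remnants, and flanking T7 and T3 promoters. Because the unrecombined Gateway cassette carries the gyrase toxin gene ccdB along with a chloramphenicol resistance gene, the empty vector is selected with both ampicillin and chloramphenicol and must be propagated in a ccdB-tolerant strain.

The Gateway cassette is bounded by attR-type sites (annotated as attR1, overlapping an attB4-like core, and attR3), consistent with a multisite LR design in which several entry clones, typically supplying promoter, coding sequence and 3′ elements, are assembled in a defined order. That recombination replaces the ccdB/CmR segment, so the loss of ccdB counterselects against unrecombined vector in standard strains. Just downstream of the cassette lies a phiC31 attB site, which lets the integrase recombine the plasmid into an attP landing site in the zebrafish genome, giving single-copy insertion at a defined locus. The separate marker cassette consists of Venus followed by a bGH polyadenylation signal. The alpha-crystallin promoter named in the record is not itself annotated, but an unannotated stretch upstream of Venus could accommodate it. This marker is meant to give yellow lens fluorescence, so carriers can be identified whatever the expression pattern of the assembled transgene. No transgene insert is present in the plasmid as deposited.
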