Addgene plasmid #68341: pDestattB/CY (pCM327)
Purpose: (Empty Backbone) Multisite Gateway destination vector to create transgenes for phiC31-mediated transgenesis in zebrafish, contains an attB site and alpha-cystallin:YFP (CY) transgenesis marker in backbone.
Depositing lab: Christian Mosimann & Leonard Zon. Depositing organization: Boston Children's Hospital. Publication: Site-directed zebrafish transgenesis into single landing sites with the phiC31 integrase system. Mosimann C, Puller AC, Lawson KL, Tschopp P, Amsterdam A, Zon LI. Dev Dyn. 2013 Aug;242(8):949-63. doi: 10.1002/dvdy.23989. Epub 2013 Jul 3. PubMed 23723152.
Backbone
  Vector backbone: pDestattB
  Backbone manufacturer: Mosimann lab, Addgene plasmid #68313
  Modifications to backbone: cloned by introducing the Asp718-flanked α-crystallin:Venus (YFP) cassette (Hesselson et al., 2009) via blunt cloning into the blunted XhoI site in pDestattB (pCM268).
  Vector type: Zebrafish transgenesis
Growth in bacteria
  Bacterial resistance: Chloramphenicol and Ampicillin, 25 & 100 μg/mL
  Growth temperature: 37°C
  Growth strain: ccdB Survival
  Copy number: Unknown
Gene/Insert
  Cloning method: Gateway Cloning
  Sequencing primers: 5′ T7
Terms and licenses: Academic/Nonprofit Terms; Industry Terms: Not Available to Industry
How to cite: pDestattB/CY (pCM327) was a gift from Christian Mosimann & Leonard Zon (Addgene plasmid # 68341 ; http://n2t.net/addgene:68341 ; RRID:Addgene_68341)
