>Addgene plasmid #68341 | pDestattB/CY (pCM327) | addgene partial sequence | sequence record 122023 | T7 5'-TAATACGACTCACTATAGGG-3'
AAACCCATTTTTGCGGAAAGTAGATAAAAAAAACATTTTTTTTTTTTACTGCACTGGATCTAGCGGATCC
GGGAATTGGGAATTCGTTAACAGATCTGCGGCCGCGGCTCGAGTACCCACCGCGGTGGCGGCGATCTCTC
CCCAGCATGCCTGCTATTGTCTTCCCAATCCTCCCCCTTGCTGTCCTGCCCCACCCCACCCCCCAGAATA
GAATGACACCTACTCAGACAATGCGATGCAATTTCCTCATTTTATTAGGAAAGGACAGTGGGAGTGGCAC
CTTCCAGGGTCAAGGAAGGCACGGGGGAGGGGCAAACAACAGATGGCTGGCAACTAGAAGGCACAGTCGA
GGCTGATCAGCGGGCCGCTTTACTTGTACAGCTCGTCCATGCCGAGAGTGATCCCGGCGGCGGTCACGAA
CTCCAGCAGGACCATGTGATCGCGCTTCTCGTTGGGGTCTTTGCTCAGGGCGGACTGGTAGCTCAGGTAG
TGGTTGTCGGGCAGCAGCACGGGGCCGTCGCCGATGGGGGTGTTCTGCTGGTAGTGGTCGGCGAGCTGCA
CGCCGCCGTCCTCGATGTTGTGGCGGATCTTGAAGTTGGCCTTGATGCCGTTCTTCTGCTTGTCGGCGGT
GATATAGACGTTGTGGCTGTTGTAGTTGTACTCCAGCTTGTGCCCCAGGATGTTGCCGTCCTCCTTGAAG
TCGATGCCCTTCAGCTCGATGCGGTTCACCAGGGTGTCGCCCTCGAACTTCACCTCGGCGCGGGTCTTGT
AGTTGCCGTCGTCCTTGAA
