>Addgene plasmid #68341 | pDestattB/CY (pCM327) | addgene partial sequence | sequence record 122201 | CAT-R 5'-GCAACTGACTGAAATGCCTC-3'
GGTATATCCAGTGATTTTTTTCTCCATTTTAGCTTCCTTAGCTCCTGAAAATCTCGACGGATCCTAACTC
AAAATCCACACATTATACGAGCCGGAAGCATAAAGTGTAAAGCCTGGGGTGCCTAATGCGGCCGCCATAG
TGACTGGATATGTTGTGTTTTACAGTATTATGTAGTCTGTTTTTTATGCAAAATCTAATTTAATATATTG
ATATTTATATCATTTTACGTTTCTCGTTCAACTTTATTATACATAGTTGATAATTCACTGGCCGTCGTTT
TACGGTACCTCTAGAGATCCACTAGTGTCGACGATGTAGGTCACGGTCTCGAAGCCGCGGTGCGGGTGCC
AGGGCGTGCCCTTGGGCTCCCCGGGCGCGTACTCCACCTCACCCATCTGGTCCATCATGATGAACGGGTC
GAGGTGGCGGTAGTTGATCCCGGCGAACGCGCGGCGCACCGGGAAGCCCTCGCCCTCGAAACCGCTGGGC
GCGGTGGTCACGGTGAGCACGGGACGTGCGACGGCGTCGGCGGGTGCGGATACGCGGGGCAGCGTCAGCG
GGTTCTCGACGGTCACGGCGGGCATGTCGACACTAGTTCTAGCCAGCTTTTGTTCCCTTTAGTGAGGGTT
AATTTCGAGCTTGGCGTAATCATGGTCATAGCTGTTTCCTGTGTGAAATTGTTATCCGCTCACAATTCCA
CACAACATACGAGCCGGAAGCATAAAGTGTAAAGCCTGGGGTGCCTAATGAGTGAGCTAACTCACATTAA
TTGCGTTGCGCTCACTGC
